>Addgene plasmid #229154 | lvl0-P [backbone] | addgene full sequence | sequence record 459746 | Addgene NGS Result
TTGAGATCCTTTTTTTCTGCGCGTAATCTGCTGCTTGCAAACAAAAAAACCACCGCTACCAGCGGTGGTT
TGTTTGCCGGATCAAGAGCTACCAACTCTTTTTCCGAAGGTAACTGGCTTCAGCAGAGCGCAGATACCAA
ATACTGTTCTTCTAGTGTAGCCGTAGTTAGGCCACCACTTCAAGAACTCTGTAGCACCGCCTACATACCT
CGCTCTGCTAATCCTGTTACCAGTGGCTGCTGCCAGTGGCGATAAGTCGTGTCTTACCGGGTTGGACTCA
AGACGATAGTTACCGGATAAGGCGCAGCGGTCGGGCTGAACGGGGGGTTCGTGCACACAGCCCAGCTTGG
AGCGAACGACCTACACCGAACTGAGATACCTACAGCGTGAGCTATGAGAAAGCGCCACGCTTCCCGAAGG
GAGAAAGGCGGACAGGTATCCGGTAAGCGGCAGGGTCGGAACAGGAGAGCGCACGAGGGAGCTTCCAGGG
GGAAACGCCTGGTATCTTTATAGTCCTGTCGGGTTTCGCCACCTCTGACTTGAGCGTCGATTTTTGTGAT
GCTCGTCAGGGGGGCGGAGCCTATGGAAAAACGCCAGCAACGCGGCCTTTTTACGGTTCCTGGCCTTTTG
CTGGCCTTTTGCTCACATGTTCTTTCCTGCGTTATCCCCTGATTCTGTGGATAACCGTATTACCGCCTTT
GAGTGAGCTGATACCGCTCGCCGCAGCCGAACGACCGAGCGCAGCGAGTCAGTGAGCGAGGAAGCGGAAG
AGCGCCCAATACGCAAACCGCCTCTCCCCGCGCGTTGGCCGATTCATTAATCACTCTGTGGTCTCATACT
TTGTCTTCGCAGCTGGCACGACAGGTTTCCCGACTGGAAAGCGGGCAGTGAGCGCAACGCAATTAATGTG
AGTTAGCTCACTCATTAGGCACCCCAGGCTTTACACTTTATGCTTCCGGCTCGTATGTTGTGTGGAATTG
TGAGCGGATAACAATTTCACACAGGAAACAGCTATGACCATGATTACGCCAAGCTTGCATGCCTGCAGGT
CGACTCTAGAGGATCCCCGGGTACCGAGCTCGAATTCACTGGCCGTCGTTTTACAACGTCGTGACTGGGA
AAACCCTGGCGTTACCCAACTTAATCGCCTTGCAGCACATCCCCCTTTCGCCAGCTGGCGTAATAGCGAA
GAGGCCCGCACCGATCGCCCTTCCCAACAGTTGCGCAGCCTGAATGGCGAATGGCGCCTGATGCGGTATT
TTCTCCTTACGCATCTGTGCGGTATTTCACACCGCATATGGTGCACTCTCAGTACAATCTGCTCTGATGC
CGCATAGTTAAGCCAGCCCCGACACCCGCCAACACCCGCTGACGCGCCCTGACGGGCTTGTCTGCTCCCG
GCATCCGCTTACAGACAAGCTGTGACGAAGACAACAGATGAGACCACGAAGTGGCTCTTCAGTGGACGAA
AGGGCCTCGTGATACGCCTATTTTTATAGGTTAATGTCATGATAATAATGGTTTCTTAGACGTCAGGTGG
CACTTTTCGGGGAAATGTGCGCGGAACCCCTATTTGTTTATTTTTCTAAATACATTCAAATATGTATCCG
CTCATGAGACAATAACCCTGATAAATGCTTCAATAATATTGAAAAAGGAAGAGTATGCGCTCACGCAACT
GGTCCAGAACCTTGACCGAACGCAGCGGTGGTAACGGCGCAGTGGCGGTTTTCATGGCTTGTTATGACTG
TTTTTTTTTGGGGTACAGTCTATGCCTCGGGCATCCAAGCAGCAAGCGCGTTACGCCGTGGGTCGATGTT
TGATGTTATGGAGCAGCAACGATGTTACGCAGCAGGGCAGTCGCCCTAAAACAAAGTTAAACATCATGAG
GGAAGCGGTGATCGCCGAAGTATCGACTCAACTATCAGAGGTAGTTGGCGTCATCGAGCGCCATCTCGAA
CCGACGTTGCTGGCCGTACATTTGTACGGCTCCGCAGTGGATGGCGGCCTGAAGCCACACAGCGATATTG
ATTTGCTGGTTACGGTGACCGTAAGGCTTGATGAAACAACGCGGCGAGCTTTGATCAACGACCTTTTGGA
AACTTCGGCTTCCCCTGGAGAGAGCGAGATTCTCCGCGCTGTAGAAGTCACCATTGTTGTGCACGACGAC
ATCATTCCGTGGCGTTATCCAGCTAAGCGCGAACTGCAATTTGGAGAATGGCAGCGCAATGACATTCTTG
CAGGTATCTTCGAGCCAGCCACGATCGACATTGATCTGGCTATCTTGCTGACAAAAGCAAGAGAACATAG
CGTTGCCTTGGTAGGTCCAGCGGCGGAGGAACTCTTTGATCCGGTTCCTGAACAGGATCTATTTGAGGCG
CTAAATGAAACCTTAACGCTATGGAACTCGCCGCCCGACTGGGCTGGCGATGAGCGAAATGTAGTGCTTA
CGTTGTCCCGCATTTGGTACAGCGCAGTAACCGGCAAAATCGCGCCGAAGGATGTCGCTGCCGACTGGGC
AATGGAGCGCCTGCCGGCCCAGTATCAGCCCGTCATACTTGAAGCTAGACAGGCTTATCTTGGACAAGAA
GAAGATCGCTTGGCCTCGCGCGCAGATCAGTTGGAAGAATTTGTCCATTACGTAAAAGGCGAGATCACCA
AGGTAGTCGGCAAATAACTGTCAGACCAAGTTTACTCATATATACTTTAGATTGATTTAAAACTTCATTT
TTAATTTAAAAGGATCTAGGTGAAGATCCTTTTTGATAATCTCATGACCAAAATCCCTTAACGTGAGTTT
TCGTTCCACTGAGCGTCAGACCCCGTAGAAAAGATCAAAGGATCTTC
Features (pLannotate 1.2.2; 12 found; start..end, strand, type, name):
      1..589     +  rep_origin     ori: high-copy-number ColE1/pMB1/pBR322/pUC origin of replication
    772..888     +  CDS            lacI (fragment): LACI_ECOLI - Experimental evidence at protein level: Swiss-Prot protein existence level 1. Repressor of the lactose operon. Binds allolactose as an inducer. From Escherichia coli (strain K12).
    904..925     +  protein_bind   CAP binding site: CAP binding activates transcription in the presence of cAMP. E. coli catabolite activator protein
    940..970     +  promoter       lac promoter: promoter for the E. coli lac operon
    978..994     +  protein_bind   lac operator: The lac repressor binds to the lac operator to inhibit transcription in E. coli. This inhibition can be relieved by adding lactose or isopropyl-β-D-thiogalactopyranoside (IPTG). lac repressor encoded by lacI
   1031..1087    -  misc_feature   MCS: pUC18/19 multiple cloning site
   1084..1241    +  CDS            lacZα (fragment): LacZα fragment of β-galactosidase; lacZ fragment
   1247..1346    -  misc_feature   bom (fragment): basis of mobility region from pBR322
   1560..1664    +  promoter       AmpR promoter: bla
   1655..1735    -  CDS            int (fragment): INT2_ECOLX - Protein inferred from homology: Swiss-Prot protein existence level 3. Putative integrase believed to be involved in the insertion of antibiotic resistance genes into plasmids and transposons. From Escherichia coli.
   1823..1879    +  CDS            GmR (fragment): gentamycin acetyltransferase; aacC1; confers resistance to gentamycin
   1886..2674    +  CDS            aadA: S3AD_ECOLX - Experimental evidence at protein level: Swiss-Prot protein existence level 1. Mediates bacterial resistance to the antibiotics streptomycin and spectinomycin. From Escherichia coli.
