[The description below was written by a language model from this plasmid's Addgene catalogue record and pLannotate feature annotations shown in this document.]
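Description:
lvl0-P [backbone] is a small (about 2.8 kb) empty entry vector classed under synthetic biology and recorded as the "promoter backbone" of a modular cloning platform built for rapid prototyping of synthetic gene networks in mammalian cells. It carries no insert. As the name suggests, it is the level-0 plasmid into which a promoter part is cloned before being combined with other parts in later assembly steps, although the record does not spell out the assembly chemistry or the flanking sites used to do this. The depositor notes that this version is slightly modified from the one originally published but is functionally equivalent.

The plasmid is propagated in E. coli from a high-copy ColE1/pUC-type origin and is selected with spectinomycin. Resistance comes from an intact aadA gene, an aminoglycoside adenylyltransferase that also confers streptomycin resistance, and it lies downstream of an annotated bla (AmpR) promoter. Short fragments of an integron integrase and of a gentamicin acetyltransferase sit just upstream of aadA. They are probably non-functional remnants of the cassette from which the marker was taken. The cloning region is a pUC-style lac cassette made up of a CAP binding site, lac promoter, lac operator, a pUC18/19 multiple cloning site and a lacZα fragment. This arrangement is commonly used for blue/white screening, where replacing or disrupting the cassette marks successful insertion of a part, though the record does not confirm that use here. Small lacI and bom fragments are also annotated as leftover backbone sequence. No mammalian promoter, reporter or selection marker is present.
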