Addgene plasmid #229154: lvl0-P [backbone]
Purpose: (Empty Backbone) Promoter backbone
Depositing lab: Ron Weiss. Depositing organization: Massachusetts Institute of Technology. Publication: A platform for rapid prototyping of synthetic gene networks in mammalian cells. Duportet X, Wroblewska L, Guye P, Li Y, Eyquem J, Rieders J, Rimchala T, Batt G, Weiss R. Nucleic Acids Res. 2014 Dec 1;42(21):13440-51. doi: 10.1093/nar/gku1082. Epub 2014 Nov 5. PubMed 25378321.
Backbone
  Vector backbone: lvl0-P [backbone]
  Vector type: Synthetic Biology
Growth in bacteria
  Bacterial resistance: Spectinomycin, 50 μg/mL
  Growth temperature: 37°C
  Growth strain: DH5alpha
  Copy number: High Copy
Gene/Insert
  Gene/Insert name: None
Terms and licenses: Academic/Nonprofit Terms; Industry Terms: Not Available to Industry
Depositor comments: This plasmid is slightly modified from the version used in Duportet et al. 2014, but does not have any functional differences.
How to cite: lvl0-P [backbone] was a gift from Ron Weiss (Addgene plasmid # 229154 ; http://n2t.net/addgene:229154 ; RRID:Addgene_229154)
